>Addgene plasmid #146594 | pCIneo-lambdaN-HA-HsTNRC6C_1248-1690-delMID1_I | depositor full sequence | sequence record 289040 | Full Sequence
TCAATATTGGCCATTAGCCATATTATTCATTGGTTATATAGCATAAATCAATATTGGCTATTGGCCATTG
CATACGTTGTATCTATATCATAATATGTACATTTATATTGGCTCATGTCCAATATGACCGCCATGTTGGC
ATTGATTATTGACTAGTTATTAATAGTAATCAATTACGGGGTCATTAGTTCATAGCCCATATATGGAGTT
CCGCGTTACATAACTTACGGTAAATGGCCCGCCTGGCTGACCGCCCAACGACCCCCGCCCATTGACGTCA
ATAATGACGTATGTTCCCATAGTAACGCCAATAGGGACTTTCCATTGACGTCAATGGGTGGAGTATTTAC
GGTAAACTGCCCACTTGGCAGTACATCAAGTGTATCATATGCCAAGTCCGCCCCCTATTGACGTCAATGA
CGGTAAATGGCCCGCCTGGCATTATGCCCAGTACATGACCTTACGGGACTTTCCTACTTGGCAGTACATC
TACGTATTAGTCATCGCTATTACCATGGTGATGCGGTTTTGGCAGTACACCAATGGGCGTGGATAGCGGT
TTGACTCACGGGGATTTCCAAGTCTCCACCCCATTGACGTCAATGGGAGTTTGTTTTGGCACCAAAATCA
ACGGGACTTTCCAAAATGTCGTAACAACTGCGATCGCCCGCCCCGTTGACGCAAATGGGCGGTAGGCGTG
TACGGTGGGAGGTCTATATAAGCAGAGCTCGTTTAGTGAACCGTCAGATCACTAGAAGCTTTATTGCGGT
AGTTTATCACAGTTAAATTGCTAACGCAGTCAGTGCTTCTGACACAACAGTCTCGAACTTAAGCTGCAGT
GACTCTCTTAAGGTAGCCTTGCAGAAGTTGGTCGTGAGGCACTGGGCAGGTAAGTATCAAGGTTACAAGA
CAGGTTTAAGGAGACCAATAGAAACTGGGCTTGTCGAGACAGAGAAGACTCTTGCGTTTCTGATAGGCAC
CTATTGGTCTTACTGACATCCACTTTGCCTTTCTCTCCACAGGTGTCCACTCCCAGTTCAATTACAGCTC
TTAAGGCTAGAGTACTTAATACGACTCACTATAGGCTAGCCACCATGGACGCACAAACACGACGACGTGA
GCGTCGCGCTGAGAAACAAGCTCAATGGAAAGCTGCAAACCCACCGCTCGAGGCTGCCCAAGCTTACACC
ATGGCCTACCCATATGATGTTCCAGATTACGCTTCACTCGACGCGGATCCCGTCGAATTCTCTAGCATCA
ACTGGCCCCCAGAATTCCATCCGGGAGTTCCATGGAAAGGACTGCAGAATATTGACCCTGAGAATGACCC
TGACGTCACTCCTGGCAGTGTCCCCACTGGGCCTACCATCAACACCACCATCCAGGATGTCAACCGCTAC
CTCCTCAAGAGTGGAGGTAAACTGTCAGACATCAAATCGACGTGGTCCTCTGGCCCTACCTCCCACACGC
AAGCCTCTCTGTCTCATGAACTATGGAAGGTGCCCAGAAACAGTACTGCACCCACGAGGCCACCTCCAGG
GTTAACCAATCCCAAGCCCTCCTCCACCTGGGGTGCCAGCCCCCTCGGCTGGACCAGCTCCTACTCCTCG
GGTTCTGCCTGGAGCACCGACACCTCAGGAAGAACCAGCAGCTGGCTCGTTCTTCGAAACCTCACTCCCC
AGATTGATGGTTCTACACTGCGGACATTGTGTTTGCAACATGGGCCTCTTATCACATTCCACCTGAATCT
GACTCAAGGCAATGCTGTGGTCCGGTACAGCTCCAAGGAGGAGGCTGCCAAGGCCCAGAAGTCTCTGCAC
ATGTGCGTCCTGGGAAACACTACCATCCTGGCCGAGTTCGCTGGTGAAGAAGAAGTGAATCGCTTCTTAG
CCCAAGGCCAGGCGCTGCCACCCACTTCCAGCTGGCAGTCCAGCAGCGCGTCCAGCCAGCCGCGGCTCAG
CGCAGCGGGCAGCTCCCATGGCCTGGTACGCAGCGACGCTGGCCACTGGAACGCCCCGTGCCTGGGTGGC
AAGGGGAGCAGTGAGCTGCTGTGGGGCGGGGTGCCCCAGTACTCCAGCAGCCTGTGGGGCCCGCCCAGCG
CCGACGACAGCAGGGTGATAGGCAGCCCCACGCCGCTAACCACCCTGCTGCCTGGGGACCTGCTCAGCGG
GGAGTCCCTGTAGGCGCTGCCATCATCAGCACCAGGAGAGCCGACCCCTCCCGGGACCCCTCCCGGCTGG
GCGGCCCCACAGACCCGCTGGAACCCAGCAGCGGCCGCTTCCCTTTAGTGAGGGTTAATGCTTCGAGCAG
ACATGATAAGATACATTGATGAGTTTGGACAAACCACAACTAGAATGCAGTGAAAAAAATGCTTTATTTG
TGAAATTTGTGATGCTATTGCTTTATTTGTAACCATTATAAGCTGCAATAAACAAGTTAACAACAACAAT
TGCATTCATTTTATGTTTCAGGTTCAGGGGGAGATGTGGGAGGTTTTTTAAAGCAAGTAAAACCTCTACA
AATGTGGTAAAATCCGATAAGGATCGATCCGGGCTGGCGTAATAGCGAAGAGGCCCGCACCGATCGCCCT
TCCCAACAGTTGCGCAGCCTGAATGGCGAATGG
[124 nt withheld, positions 2624-2747]
C
[91 nt withheld, positions 2749-2839]
A
[49 nt withheld, positions 2841-2889]
CCTTTGACGTTGGAGTCCACGTTCTTT
[37 nt withheld, positions 2917-2953]
ACCCTATCTCGGTCTATTCTTTTGATTTATAAGGGATTTTGCCGATTTCGGCCTATTGGTTAAAAAATGA
GCTGATTTAACAAAAATTTAACGCGAATTTTAACAAAATATTAACGCTTACAATTTCCTGATGCGGTATT
TTCTCCTTACGCATCTGTGCGGTATTTCACACCGCATACGCGGATCTGCGCAGCACCATGGCCTGAAATA
ACCTCTGAAAGAGGAACTTGGTTAGGTACCTTCTGAGGCGGAAAGAACCAGCTGTGGAATGTGTGTCAGT
TAGGGTGTGGAAAGTCCCCAGGCTCCCCAGCAGGCAGAAGTATGCAAAGCATGCATCTCAATTAGTCAGC
AACCAGGTGTGGAAAGTCCCCAGGCTCCCCAGCAGGCAGAAGTATGCAAAGCATGCATCTCAATTAGTCA
GCAACCATAGTCCCGCCCCTAACTCCGCCCATCCCGCCCCTAACTCCGCCCAGTTCCGCCCATTCTCCGC
CCCATGGCTGACTAATTTTTTTTATTTATGCAGAGGCCGAGGCCGCCTCGGCCTCTGAGCTATTCCAGAA
GTAGTGAGGAGGCTTTTTTGGAGGCCTAGGCTTTTGCAAAAAGCTTGATTCTTCTGACACAACAGTCTCG
AACTTAAGGCTAGAGCCACCATGATTGAACAAGATGGATTGCACGCAGGTTCTCCGGCCGCTTGGGTGGA
GAGGCTATTCGGCTATGACTGGGCACAACAGACAATCGGCTGCTCTGATGCCGCCGTGTTCCGGCTGTCA
GCGCAGGGGCGCCCGGTTCTTTTTGTCAAGACCGACCTGTCCGGTGCCCTGAATGAACTGCAGGACGAGG
CAGCGCGGCTATCGTGGCTGGCCACGACGGGCGTTCCTTGCGCAGCTGTGCTCGACGTTGTCACTGAAGC
GGGAAGGGACTGGCTGCTATTGGGCGAAGTGCCGGGGCAGGATCTCCTGTCATCTCACCTTGCTCCTGCC
GAGAAAGTATCCATCATGGCTGATGCAATGCGGCGGCTGCATACGCTTGATCCGGCTACCTGCCCATTCG
ACCACCAAGCGAAACATCGCATCGAGCGAGCACGTACTCGGATGGAAGCCGGTCTTGTCGATCAGGATGA
TCTGGACGAAGAGCATCAGGGGCTCGCGCCAGCCGAACTGTTCGCCAGGCTCAAGGCGCGCATGCCCGAC
GGCGAGGATCTCGTCGTGACCCATGGCGATGCCTGCTTGCCGAATATCATGGTGGAAAATGGCCGCTTTT
CTGGATTCATCGACTGTGGCCGGCTGGGTGTGGCGGACCGCTATCAGGACATAGCGTTGGCTACCCGTGA
TATTGCTGAAGAGCTTGGCGGCGAATGGGCTGACCGCTTCCTCGTGCTTTACGGTATCGCCGCTCCCGAT
TCGCAGCGCATCGCCTTCTATCGCCTTCTTGACGAGTTCTTCTGAGCGGGACTCTGGGGTTCGAAATGAC
CGACCAAGCGACGCCCAACCTGCCATCACGATGGCCGCAATAAAATATCTTTATTTTCATTACATCTGTG
TGTTGGTTTTTTGTGTGAATCGATAGCGATAAGGATCCGCGTATGGTGCACTCTCAGTACAATCTGCTCT
GATGCCGCATAGTTAAGCCAGCCCCGACACCCGCCAACACCCGCTGACGCGCCCTGACGGGCTTGTCTGC
TCCCGGCATCCGCTTACAGACAAGCTGTGACCGTCTCCGGGAGCTGCATGTGTCAGAGGTTTTCACCGTC
ATCACCGAAACGCGCGAGACGAAAGGGCCTCGTGATACGCCTATTTTTATAGGTTAATGTCATGATAATA
ATGGTTTCTTAGACGTCAGGTGGCACTTTTCGGGGAAATGTGCGCGGAACCCCTATTTGTTTATTTTTCT
AAATACATTCAAATATGTATCCGCTCATGAGACAATAACCCTGATAAATGCTTCAATAATATTGAAAAAG
GAAGAGTATGAGTATTCAACATTTCCGTGTCGCCCTTATTCCCTTTTTTGCGGCATTTTGCCTTCCTGTT
TTTGCTCACCCAGAAACGCTGGTGAAAGTAAAAGATGCTGAAGATCAGTTGGGTGCACGAGTGGGTTACA
TCGAACTGGATCTCAACAGCGGTAAGATCCTTGAGAGTTTTCGCCCCGAAGAACGTTTTCCAATGATGAG
CACTTTTAAAGTTCTGCTATGTGGCGCGGTATTATCCCGTATTGACGCCGGGCAAGAGCAACTCGGTCGC
CGCATACACTATTCTCAGAATGACTTGGTTGAGTACTCACCAGTCACAGAAAAGCATCTTACGGATGGCA
TGACAGTAAGAGAATTATGCAGTGCTGCCATAACCATGAGTGATAACACTGCGGCCAACTTACTTCTGAC
AACGATCGGAGGACCGAAGGAGCTAACCGCTTTTTTGCACAACATGGGGGATCATGTAACTCGCCTTGAT
CGTTGGGAACCGGAGCTGAATGAAGCCATACCAAACGACGAGCGTGACACCACGATGCCTGTAGCAATGG
CAACAACGTTGCGCAAACTATTAACTGGCGAACTACTTACTCTAGCTTCCCGGCAACAATTAATAGACTG
GATGGAGGCGGATAAAGTTGCAGGACCACTTCTGCGCTCGGCCCTTCCGGCTGGCTGGTTTATTGCTGAT
AAATCTGGAGCCGGTGAGCGTGGGTCTCGCGGTATCATTGCAGCACTGGGGCCAGATGGTAAGCCCTCCC
GTATCGTAGTTATCTACACGACGGGGAGTCAGGCAACTATGGATGAACGAAATAGACAGATCGCTGAGAT
AGGTGCCTCACTGATTAAGCATTGGTAACTGTCAGACCAAGTTTACTCATATATACTTTAGATTGATTTA
AAACTTCATTTTTAATTTAAAAGGATCTAGGTGAAGATCCTTTTTGATAATCTCATGACCAAAATCCCTT
AACGTGAGTTTTCGTTCCACTGAGCGTCAGACCCCGTAGAAAAGATCAAAGGATCTTCTTGAGATCCTTT
TTTTCTGCGCGTAATCTGCTGCTTGCAAACAAAAAAACCACCGCTACCAGCGGTGGTTTGTTTGCCGGAT
CAAGAGCTACCAACTCTTTTTCCGAAGGTAACTGGCTTCAGCAGAGCGCAGATACCAAATACTGTTCTTC
TAGTGTAGCCGTAGTTAGGCCACCACTTCAAGAACTCTGTAGCACCGCCTACATACCTCGCTCTGCTAAT
CCTGTTACCAGTGGCTGCTGCCAGTGGCGATAAGTCGTGTCTTACCGGGTTGGACTCAAGACGATAGTTA
CCGGATAAGGCGCAGCGGTCGGGCTGAACGGGGGGTTCGTGCACACAGCCCAGCTTGGAGCGAACGACCT
ACACCGAACTGAGATACCTACAGCGTGAGCTATGAGAAAGCGCCACGCTTCCCGAAGGGAGAAAGGCGGA
CAGGTATCCGGTAAGCGGCAGGGTCGGAACAGGAGAGCGCACGAGGGAGCTTCCAGGGGGAAACGCCTGG
TATCTTTATAGTCCTGTCGGGTTTCGCCACCTCTGACTTGAGCGTCGATTTTTGTGATGCTCGTCAGGGG
GGCGGAGCCTATGGAAAAACGCCAGCAACGCGGCCTTTTTACGGTTCCTGGCCTTTTGCTGGCCTTTTGC
TCACATGGCTCGACAGATCT
Features (pLannotate 1.2.2; 19 found; start..end, strand, type, name):
    140..517     +  enhancer       CMV enhancer: human cytomegalovirus immediate early enhancer
    518..729     +  promoter       CMV promoter: human cytomegalovirus (CMV) immediate early promoter
    890..1022    +  intron         chimeric intron: chimera between introns from human β-globin and immunoglobulin heavy chain genes
   1067..1085    +  promoter       T7 promoter: promoter for bacteriophage T7 RNA polymerase
   1155..2180    +  CDS            TNRC6C (fragment): TNR6C_HUMAN - Also known as KIAA1582. Experimental evidence at protein level: Swiss-Prot protein existence level 1. Plays a role in RNA-mediated gene silencing by micro-RNAs (miRNAs). Required for miRNA-dependent translational repression of complementary mRNAs by argonaute family proteins. As scaffoldng protein associates with argonaute proteins bound to partially complementary mRNAs and simultaneously can recruit CCR4-NOT and PAN deadenylase complexes. From Homo sapiens (Human).
   2282..2299    -  promoter       T3 promoter (fragment): promoter for bacteriophage T3 RNA polymerase
   2317..2438    -  polyA_signal   SV40 poly(A) signal: SV40 polyadenylation signal
   2461..2529    -  CDS            large T antigen (fragment): large T antigen from SV40 (simian virus 40)
   2553..2620    +  CDS            lacZα (fragment): LacZα fragment of β-galactosidase; lacZ fragment
   2624..3052    +  rep_origin     f1 ori (sequence partly withheld): f1 bacteriophage origin of replication; arrow indicates direction of (+) strand synthesis
   3080..3131    -  misc_feature   bom (fragment): basis of mobility region from pBR322
   3196..3553    +  promoter       SV40 promoter: SV40 enhancer and early promoter
   3604..4395    +  CDS            neo: KKA2_KLEPN - Also known as kan, nptII. Experimental evidence at protein level: Swiss-Prot protein existence level 1. Resistance to kanamycin, neomycin, paromomycin, ribostamycin, butirosin and gentamicin B. From Klebsiella pneumoniae.
   4462..4510    +  polyA_signal   poly(A) signal: synthetic polyadenylation signal
   4530..4584    -  misc_feature   bom (fragment): basis of mobility region from pBR322
   4686..4721    -  CDS            rop (fragment): Rop protein, which maintains plasmids at low copy number; rop
   4816..4920    +  promoter       AmpR promoter: bla
   4921..5781    +  CDS            AmpR: β-lactamase; bla; confers resistance to ampicillin, carbenicillin, and related antibiotics
   5952..6540    +  rep_origin     ori: high-copy-number ColE1/pMB1/pBR322/pUC origin of replication
