[The description below was written by a language model from this plasmid's Addgene catalogue record and pLannotate feature annotations shown in this document.]
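Description:
pCIneo-lambdaN-HA-HsTNRC6C_1248-1690-delMID1_I is a 6.6 kb mammalian expression plasmid built on the pCI-neo backbone. It is maintained in E. coli through a high-copy ColE1/pUC-type origin with ampicillin selection (β-lactamase under its own promoter), and it also carries an f1 origin, which allows production of single-stranded DNA. A separate cassette consisting of the SV40 enhancer/early promoter, the neo (nptII) gene and a synthetic polyadenylation signal provides a marker for G418 selection of transfected mammalian cells.

The expression unit uses the human CMV immediate early enhancer and promoter followed by a chimeric β-globin/immunoglobulin intron, which generally improves transcript processing and expression, and ends in an SV40 poly(A) signal. A T7 promoter lies upstream of the insert and a partial T3 promoter downstream. The insert is a C-terminal fragment of human TNRC6C (isoform 2), a GW182-family protein that acts with argonaute proteins in miRNA-mediated repression and can recruit deadenylase complexes. It spans residues 1248–1690 and carries a deletion labelled delMID1, whose exact boundaries are not given in the record. The plasmid name indicates N-terminal lambdaN and HA tags. The feature table does not annotate these separately, although there is a short unannotated stretch between the T7 promoter and the TNRC6C coding fragment. The lambdaN peptide binds BoxB RNA hairpins, so fusions of this type are typically used in tethering assays that bring a protein directly to a BoxB-containing reporter mRNA. The HA epitope allows detection of the protein. In keeping with the associated study of the GW182 C-terminal silencing domain, this construct appears to be a deletion mutant for mapping the regions needed for silencing activity.
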