Addgene plasmid #146594: pCIneo-lambdaN-HA-HsTNRC6C_1248-1690-delMID1_I
Purpose: Mammalian Expression of HsTNRC6C_1248-1690-delMID1
Depositing lab: Elisa Izaurralde. Depositing organization: Max Planck Institute for Developmental Biology. Publication: A C-terminal silencing domain in GW182 is essential for miRNA function. Eulalio A, Helms S, Fritzsch C, Fauser M, Izaurralde E. RNA. 2009 Jun;15(6):1067-77. doi: 10.1261/rna.1605509. Epub 2009 Apr 21. PubMed 19383769.
Backbone
  Vector backbone: pCI-neo
  Vector type: Mammalian Expression
Growth in bacteria
  Bacterial resistance: Ampicillin, 100 μg/mL
  Growth temperature: 37°C
  Growth strain: DH5alpha
  Copy number: High Copy
Gene/Insert
  Gene/Insert name: HsTNRC6C_1248-1690-delMID1
  Species: H. sapiens (human)
  Entrez Gene: TNRC6C
  Cloning method: Unknown
Terms and licenses: Academic/Nonprofit Terms; Industry Terms: Not Available to Industry
Depositor comments: Human TNRC6C isoform2 given by NCBI:NM_018996.3. Plasmids from this collection were made available to the research community and donated after the lab closed. Please note that the sequence provided by the depositing laboratory may be theoretical/predicted or based on Sanger sequencing results. There may be discrepancies between sequencing results obtained by Addgene and the depositor sequence. If an Addgene verified sequence is not available, please contact before placing your order to request that our lab fully sequence the plasmid.
How to cite: pCIneo-lambdaN-HA-HsTNRC6C_1248-1690-delMID1_I was a gift from Elisa Izaurralde (Addgene plasmid # 146594 ; http://n2t.net/addgene:146594 ; RRID:Addgene_146594)
